>Addgene plasmid #113012 | pMAL c2x Tral FL | addgene full sequence | sequence record 217666 | Addgene NGS Result
CCGACACCATCGAATGGTGCAAAACCTTTCGCGGTATGGCATGATAGCGCCCGGAAGAGAGTCAATTCAG
GGTGGTGAATGTGAAACCAGTAACGTTATACGATGTCGCAGAGTATGCCGGTGTCTCTTATCAGACCGTT
TCCCGCGTGGTGAACCAGGCCAGCCACGTTTCTGCGAAAACGCGGGAAAAAGTGGAAGCGGCGATGGCGG
AGCTGAATTACATTCCCAACCGCGTGGCACAACAACTGGCGGGCAAACAGTCGTTGCTGATTGGCGTTGC
CACCTCCAGTCTGGCCCTGCACGCGCCGTCGCAAATTGTCGCGGCGATTAAATCTCGCGCCGATCAACTG
GGTGCCAGCGTGGTGGTGTCGATGGTAGAACGAAGCGGCGTCGAAGCCTGTAAAGCGGCGGTGCACAATC
TTCTCGCGCAACGCGTCAGTGGGCTGATCATTAACTATCCGCTGGATGACCAGGATGCCATTGCTGTGGA
AGCTGCCTGCACTAATGTTCCGGCGTTATTTCTTGATGTCTCTGACCAGACACCCATCAACAGTATTATT
TTCTCCCATGAAGACGGTACGCGACTGGGCGTGGAGCATCTGGTCGCATTGGGTCACCAGCAAATCGCGC
TGTTAGCGGGCCCATTAAGTTCTGTCTCGGCGCGTCTGCGTCTGGCTGGCTGGCATAAATATCTCACTCG
CAATCAAATTCAGCCGATAGCGGAACGGGAAGGCGACTGGAGTGCCATGTCCGGTTTTCAACAAACCATG
CAAATGCTGAATGAGGGCATCGTTCCCACTGCGATGCTGGTTGCCAACGATCAGATGGCGCTGGGCGCAA
TGCGCGCCATTACCGAGTCCGGGCTGCGCGTTGGTGCGGATATCTCAGTAGTGGGATACGACGATACCGA
AGACAGCTCATGTTATATCCCGCCGTTAACCACCATCAAACAGGATTTTCGCCTGCTGGGGCAAACCAGC
GTGGACCGCTTGCTGCAACTCTCTCAGGGCCAGGCGGTGAAGGGCAATCAGCTGTTGCCCGTCTCACTGG
TGAAAAGAAAAACCACCCTGGCGCCCAATACGCAAACCGCCTCTCCCCGCGCGTTGGCCGATTCATTAAT
GCAGCTGGCACGACAGGTTTCCCGACTGGAAAGCGGGCAGTGAGCGCAACGCAATTAATGTAAGTTAGCT
CACTCATTAGGCACAATTCTCATGTTTGACAGCTTATCATCGACTGCACGGTGCACCAATGCTTCTGGCG
TCAGGCAGCCATCGGAAGCTGTGGTATGGCTGTGCAGGTCGTAAATCACTGCATAATTCGTGTCGCTCAA
GGCGCACTCCCGTTCTGGATAATGTTTTTTGCGCCGACATCATAACGGTTCTGGCAAATATTCTGAAATG
AGCTGTTGACAATTAATCATCGGCTCGTATAATGTGTGGAATTGTGAGCGGATAACAATTTCACACAGGA
AACAGCCAGTCCGTTTAGGTGTTTTCACGAGCACTTCACCAACAAGGACCATAGCATATGAAAATCGAAG
AAGGTAAACTGGTAATCTGGATTAACGGCGATAAAGGCTATAACGGTCTCGCTGAAGTCGGTAAGAAATT
CGAGAAAGATACCGGAATTAAAGTCACCGTTGAGCATCCGGATAAACTGGAAGAGAAATTCCCACAGGTT
GCGGCAACTGGCGATGGCCCTGACATTATCTTCTGGGCACACGACCGCTTTGGTGGCTACGCTCAATCTG
GCCTGTTGGCTGAAATCACCCCGGACAAAGCGTTCCAGGACAAGCTGTATCCGTTTACCTGGGATGCCGT
ACGTTACAACGGCAAGCTGATTGCTTACCCGATCGCTGTTGAAGCGTTATCGCTGATTTATAACAAAGAT
CTGCTGCCGAACCCGCCAAAAACCTGGGAAGAGATCCCGGCGCTGGATAAAGAACTGAAAGCGAAAGGTA
AGAGCGCGCTGATGTTCAACCTGCAAGAACCGTACTTCACCTGGCCGCTGATTGCTGCTGACGGGGGTTA
TGCGTTCAAGTATGAAAACGGCAAGTACGACATTAAAGACGTGGGCGTGGATAACGCTGGCGCGAAAGCG
GGTCTGACCTTCCTGGTTGACCTGATTAAAAACAAACACATGAATGCAGACACCGATTACTCCATCGCAG
AAGCTGCCTTTAATAAAGGCGAAACAGCGATGACCATCAACGGCCCGTGGGCATGGTCCAACATCGACAC
CAGCAAAGTGAATTATGGTGTAACGGTACTGCCGACCTTCAAGGGTCAACCATCCAAACCGTTCGTTGGC
GTGCTGAGCGCAGGTATTAACGCCGCCAGTCCGAACAAAGAGCTGGCAAAAGAGTTCCTCGAAAACTATC
TGCTGACTGATGAAGGTCTGGAAGCGGTTAATAAAGACAAACCGCTGGGTGCCGTAGCGCTGAAGTCTTA
CGAGGAAGAGTTGGCGAAAGATCCACGTATTGCCGCCACTATGGAAAACGCCCAGAAAGGTGAAATCATG
CCGAACATCCCGCAGATGTCCGCTTTCTGGTATGCCGTGCGTACTGCGGTGATCAACGCCGCCAGCGGTC
GTCAGACTGTCGATGAAGCCCTGAAAGACGCGCAGACTAATTCGAGCTCGAACAACAACAACAATAACAA
TAACAACAACCTCGGGATCGAGGGAAGGATTTCAGAATTCATGAGCGGGGGATTACCGGAGTTGGGCTCC
AAAATCAGCCTCATTTCCAAGGCGGACATTCGATACGAGGGCCGCCTGTACACGGTGGATCCGCAGGAGT
GCACCATTGCGCTCTCGAGTGTGCGATCCTTCGGTACAGAAGATCGGGACACCCAGTTCCAGATAGCGCC
GCAATCGCAGATCTACGACTACATCCTATTCCGTGGCTCGGACATCAAGGACATTCGCGTTGTCAACAAC
CACACGCTGCCGCACCACAATGACCCGGCGATCATGCAGGCGCAGCTCCAGAACGGACCGCCCCAGATGC
CGCAGCACTTCCCCATGCCCAGCGGGATGAGCGGTCCGCCGCAGCAGCAACAGGTGCCGTCGCAGCAACC
GCCCCAAATGCCAAGCGGTGGAGGCAGTGGTGGTGCTGGTGGAGCAGGAGCTCCTGGCGGCGGCGGACCC
GGCTACGGCAATGGCAATCCGTTCGGCAACCTCGGCGGTCCCAATCTGGCCAACATGGTGGGCAATGCGG
GCGGATCGCTTGCACCCGGTTCCGGTGCTCCGGGCAGCGGACCCTTCATGCACATCGGTGGCAATCAGCA
GCAACCGAAGCCCCAGCAGCAGAAACAGCCAAACATGCTGGCCGGTGCCTCGCGATCGACGACGCCCATT
AGCCTGATTGTGAGTCCCACGGCGGAGCTGACTCAGCAGCAGCAGCTGCACCAGCAACAGAACGCTGGCC
AGGGTGGCAACGGACGCGATGCAGGACATAAGCGCCAGAACCACCAGCAGCAACAGAATCAGCAGCATCA
GCAACGTGGCGGACCCAGCCACAACAATATGCAGCAGCAGCAGCAACGAGGCGGCGGCAGTGGAACGGAC
TTCTATAACCAGCAGCGGGATCGTCGGGACTCCGGACGTCAAATGGACAACAACTATAGCAACAACTACA
ACAACAATAATAATAATCAGCGCAATCGCGGCGGCGGCAACGGAATGCAACAGCAGCAGCGAGGAGGAAA
CGGCGGCAGCGGCGGCGGCGGTGGAAACGGAGGTGGAAACAACCCGGCCTGGAACATGCATCGCGGCAAC
CAGAACTCGAACAACATGATGAACATGCGCAACCGCGGCATGGGATCCCGCGGCCCCATGCGACCCAATC
AGGGCTATCGTCCGCAGTCGGCCAATAATCAGAACAAGCCGCGGAACAAGATCAAGTTCGAGGGCGACTT
CGATTTCGAGCAGGCAAACAACAAGTTCGAGGAACTGCGCTCCCAACTGGCCAAGCTCAAGGTGGCCGAG
GATGGTGCACCCAAGCCAGCCACCAATGCAACGGCCGCCACTGCAACTGCAACCAATGAGCAGGTGGGTG
AGAAGGTTGAAGGCGTTCACACACTGAATGGCGAGACCGACAAGAAGGATGATTCTGGCAACGAGACCGG
CGCTGGAGAGCACGAGCCTGAGGAGGATGATGTTGCTGTGTGCTACGACAAGACCAAATCGTTCTTCGAC
AACATCTCGTGCGAGGCTGCCCAGGATCGCAGCAAGAACAAGAAGAACGATTGGCGCCAGGAGCGCAAGT
TGAACACGGAGACCTTCGGAGTGTCCTCCACACGACGTGGCAGTTACCGCGGACGCAACCAATACTACAA
CAATAATGGCAACGGCGGCATTAACTCGGGATATGGAGGAGCGCCAGGCTACAACAGGAACAATTATCGC
ATGGGTGGCGGCGGCGGAAACTTCCGAAACAGGAGCAACAATCGCAACAACGGCGGCGGTCGTGGCGGAA
ACGGAATGCCAAACATCACCAATGGCAACACGGCTGCTGCGCTGAAGGCGGCCAACAATGCTGCTGGCCA
CGGATCCAATGCCACGGACTCCAGTGCACCAAATGCCACAACCGCGACGACAAAGTCGACGTCCCTCTTG
CCAGAGCAGACGCAACAGGTGGCGGCAGTTTCACAATAGAAGCTTGGCACTGGCCGTCGTTTTACAACGT
CGTGACTGGGAAAACCCTGGCGTTACCCAACTTAATCGCCTTGCAGCACATCCCCCTTTCGCCAGCTGGC
GTAATAGCGAAGAGGCCCGCACCGATCGCCCTTCCCAACAGTTGCGCAGCCTGAATGGCGAATGGCAGCT
TGGCTGTTTTGGCGGATGAGATAAGATTTTCAGCCTGATACAGATTAAATCAGAACGCAGAAGCGGTCTG
ATAAAACAGAATTTGCCTGGCGGCAGTAGCGCGGTGGTCCCACCTGACCCCATGCCGAACTCAGAAGTGA
AACGCCGTAGCGCCGATGGTAGTGTGGGGTCTCCCCATGCGAGAGTAGGGAACTGCCAGGCATCAAATAA
AACGAAAGGCTCAGTCGAAAGACTGGGCCTTTCGTTTTATCTGTTGTTTGTCGGTGAACGCTCTCCTGAG
TAGGACAAATCCGCCGGGAGCGGATTTGAACGTTGCGAAGCAACGGCCCGGAGGGTGGCGGGCAGGACGC
CCGCCATAAACTGCCAGGCATCAAATTAAGCAGAAGGCCATCCTGACGGATGGCCTTTTTGCGTTTCTAC
AAACTCTTTTGTTTATTTTTCTAAATACATTCAAATATGTATCCGCTCATGAGACAATAACCCTGATAAA
TGCTTCAATAATATTGAAAAAGGAAGAGTATGAGTATTCAACATTTCCGTGTCGCCCTTATTCCCTTTTT
TGCGGCATTTTGCCTTCCTGTTTTTGCTCACCCAGAAACGCTGGTGAAAGTAAAAGATGCTGAAGATCAG
TTGGGTGCACGAGTGGGTTACATCGAACTGGATCTCAACAGCGGTAAGATCCTTGAGAGTTTTCGCCCCG
AAGAACGTTTCCCAATGATGAGCACTTTTAAAGTTCTGCTATGTGGCGCGGTATTATCCCGTGTTGACGC
CGGGCAAGAGCAACTCGGTCGCCGCATACACTATTCTCAGAATGACTTGGTTGAGTACTCACCAGTCACA
GAAAAGCATCTTACGGATGGCATGACAGTAAGAGAATTATGCAGTGCTGCCATAACCATGAGTGATAACA
CTGCGGCCAACTTACTTCTGACAACGATCGGAGGACCGAAGGAGCTAACCGCTTTTTTGCACAACATGGG
GGATCATGTAACTCGCCTTGATCGTTGGGAACCGGAGCTGAATGAAGCCATACCAAACGACGAGCGTGAC
ACCACGATGCCTGTAGCAATGGCAACAACGTTGCGCAAACTATTAACTGGCGAACTACTTACTCTAGCTT
CCCGGCAACAATTAATAGACTGGATGGAGGCGGATAAAGTTGCAGGACCACTTCTGCGCTCGGCCCTTCC
GGCTGGCTGGTTTATTGCTGATAAATCTGGAGCCGGTGAGCGTGGGTCTCGCGGTATCATTGCAGCACTG
GGGCCAGATGGTAAGCCCTCCCGTATCGTAGTTATCTACACGACGGGGAGTCAGGCAACTATGGATGAAC
GAAATAGACAGATCGCTGAGATAGGTGCCTCACTGATTAAGCATTGGTAACTGTCAGACCAAGTTTACTC
ATATATACTTTAGATTGATT
[38 nt withheld, positions 6251-6288]
A
[37 nt withheld, positions 6290-6326]
ATTTTGTTAAAATTCGCGTTAAATTTTTGTTAAATCAGCTCATTTTTTAACCAATAGGCCGAAATCGGCA
AAATCCCTTATAAATCAAAAGAATAGACCGAGATAGGGT
[37 nt withheld, positions 6436-6472]
AAAGAACGTGGACTCCAACGTCAAAGG
[141 nt withheld, positions 6500-6640]
G
[125 nt withheld, positions 6642-6766]
AAAGGATCTAGGTGAAGATCCTTTTTGATAATCTCATGACCAAAATCCCTTAACGTGAGTTTTCGTTCCA
CTGAGCGTCAGACCCCGTAGAAAAGATCAAAGGATCTTCTTGAGATCCTTTTTTTCTGCGCGTAATCTGC
TGCTTGCAAACAAAAAAACCACCGCTACCAGCGGTGGTTTGTTTGCCGGATCAAGAGCTACCAACTCTTT
TTCCGAAGGTAACTGGCTTCAGCAGAGCGCAGATACCAAATACTGTCCTTCTAGTGTAGCCGTAGTTAGG
CCACCACTTCAAGAACTCTGTAGCACCGCCTACATACCTCGCTCTGCTAATCCTGTTACCAGTGGCTGCT
GCCAGTGGCGATAAGTCGTGTCTTACCGGGTTGGACTCAAGACGATAGTTACCGGATAAGGCGCAGCGGT
CGGGCTGAACGGGGGGTTCGTGCACACAGCCCAGCTTGGAGCGAACGACCTACACCGAACTGAGATACCT
ACAGCGTGAGCTATGAGAAAGCGCCACGCTTCCCGAAGGGAGAAAGGCGGACAGGTATCCGGTAAGCGGC
AGGGTCGGAACAGGAGAGCGCACGAGGGAGCTTCCAGGGGGAAACGCCTGGTATCTTTATAGTCCTGTCG
GGTTTCGCCACCTCTGACTTGAGCGTCGATTTTTGTGATGCTCGTCAGGGGGGCGGAGCCTATGGAAAAA
CGCCAGCAACGCGGCCTTTTTACGGTTCCTGGCCTTTTGCTGGCCTTTTGCTCACATGTTCTTTCCTGCG
TTATCCCCTGATTCTGTGGATAACCGTATTACCGCCTTTGAGTGAGCTGATACCGCTCGCCGCAGCCGAA
CGACCGAGCGCAGCGAGTCAGTGAGCGAGGAAGCGGAAGAGCGCCTGATGCGGTATTTTCTCCTTACGCA
TCTGTGCGGTATTTCACACCGCATATATGGTGCACTCTCAGTACAATCTGCTCTGATGCCGCATAGTTAA
GCCAGTATACACTCCGCTATCGCTACGTGACTGGGTCATGGCTGCGCCCCGACACCCGCCAACACCCGCT
GACGCGCCCTGACGGGCTTGTCTGCTCCCGGCATCCGCTTACAGACAAGCTGTGACCGTCTCCGGGAGCT
GCATGTGTCAGAGGTTTTCACCGTCATCACCGAAACGCGCGAGGCAGCTGCGGTAAAGCTCATCAGCGTG
GTCGTGCAGCGATTCACAGATGTCTGCCTGTTCATCCGCGTCCAGCTCGTTGAGTTTCTCCAGAAGCGTT
AATGTCTGGCTTCTGATAAAGCGGGCCATGTTAAGGGCGGTTTTTTCCTGTTTGGTCACTGATGCCTCCG
TGTAAGGGGGATTTCTGTTCATGGGGGTAATGATACCGATGAAACGAGAGAGGATGCTCACGATACGGGT
TACTGATGATGAACATGCCCGGTTACTGGAACGTTGTGAGGGTAAACAACTGGCGGTATGGATGCGGCGG
GACCAGAGAAAAATCACTCAGGGTCAATGCCAGCGCTTCGTTAATACAGATGTAGGTGTTCCACAGGGTA
GCCAGCAGCATCCTGCGATGCAGATCCGGAACATAATGGTGCAGGGCGCTGACTTCCGCGTTTCCAGACT
TTACGAAACACGGAAACCGAAGACCATTCATGTTGTTGCTCAGGTCGCAGACGTTTTGCAGCAGCAGTCG
CTTCACGTTCGCTCGCGTATCGGTGATTCATTCTGCTAACCAGTAAGGCAACCCCGCCAGCCTAGCCGGG
TCCTCAACGACAGGAGCACGATCATGCGCACCCGTGGCCAGGACCCAACGCTGCCCGAAATT
Features (pLannotate 1.2.2; 20 found; start..end, strand, type, name):
      3..80      +  promoter       lacIq promoter: lacI (mutant); In the lacIq allele, a single base change in the promoter boosts expression of the lacI gene about 10-fold.
     81..1163    +  CDS            lacI: lac repressor; lacI; The lac repressor binds to the lac operator to inhibit transcription in E. coli. This inhibition can be relieved by adding lactose or isopropyl-β-D-thiogalactopyranoside (IPTG).
   1176..1197    +  protein_bind   CAP binding site: CAP binding activates transcription in the presence of cAMP. E. coli catabolite activator protein
   1216..1233    +  promoter       tet promoter (fragment): E. coli promoter for tetracycline efflux protein gene
   1406..1434    +  promoter       tac promoter: strong E. coli promoter; hybrid between the trp and lac UV5 promoters
   1442..1458    +  protein_bind   lac operator: The lac repressor binds to the lac operator to inhibit transcription in E. coli. This inhibition can be relieved by adding lactose or isopropyl-β-D-thiogalactopyranoside (IPTG). lac repressor encoded by lacI
   1528..2628    +  CDS            MBP: maltose binding protein from E. coli; malE (mutated); This version of the gene does not encode a signal sequence, so MBP will remain in the cytosol.
   2701..2988    +  CDS            Lsm14a (fragment): LS14A_MOUSE - Also known as Fam61a, Rap55a. Experimental evidence at protein level: Swiss-Prot protein existence level 1. Essential for formation of P-bodies, cytoplasmic structures that provide storage sites for translationally inactive mRNAs and protect them from degradation. Acts as a repressor of mRNA translation. May play a role in mitotic spindle assembly. From Mus musculus (Mouse).
   3901..4320    +  CDS            Lsm14a (fragment): LS14A_MOUSE - Also known as Fam61a, Rap55a. Experimental evidence at protein level: Swiss-Prot protein existence level 1. Essential for formation of P-bodies, cytoplasmic structures that provide storage sites for translationally inactive mRNAs and protect them from degradation. Acts as a repressor of mRNA translation. May play a role in mitotic spindle assembly. From Mus musculus (Mouse).
   4668..4822    +  CDS            lacZα (fragment): LacZα fragment of β-galactosidase; lacZ fragment
   4915..5030    +  ncRNA          5S rRNA: Accession: RF00001 - 5S ribosomal RNA
   5034..5120    +  terminator     rrnB T1 terminator: Escherichia coli rrnB; transcription terminator T1 from the E. coli rrnB gene
   5212..5239    +  terminator     rrnB T2 terminator: transcription terminator T2 from the E. coli rrnB gene
   5258..5349    +  promoter       AmpR promoter: bla
   5350..6210    +  CDS            AmpR: β-lactamase; bla; confers resistance to ampicillin, carbenicillin, and related antibiotics
   6252..6765    -  rep_origin     M13 ori (sequence partly withheld): M13 bacteriophage origin of replication; arrow indicates direction of (+) strand synthesis
   6876..7464    +  rep_origin     ori: high-copy-number ColE1/pMB1/pBR322/pUC origin of replication
   7650..7792    -  misc_feature   bom: basis of mobility region from pBR322
   7894..8085    -  CDS            rop: Rop protein, which maintains plasmids at low copy number; rop
   8102..8482    +  CDS            YPB1_ECOLX: Protein predicted: Swiss-Prot protein existence level 4. From Escherichia coli.
