[The description below was written by a language model from this plasmid's Addgene catalogue record and pLannotate feature annotations shown in this document.]
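Description:
pMAL c2x Tral FL is an 8.6 kb bacterial expression plasmid built on the pMAL backbone and designed to produce full-length, wild-type Drosophila melanogaster Tral (Trailer hitch, also known as LSm15 or CG10686) as a fusion to maltose-binding protein in E. coli. It is selected with ampicillin through the β-lactamase gene and replicates from a ColE1/pMB1-type origin. The feature table also shows the pBR322-derived bom and rop elements, although the catalogue lists the plasmid as high copy. An M13 phage origin is present, which allows single-stranded DNA production with helper phage.

Expression is driven by the hybrid tac promoter with a downstream lac operator. The plasmid carries its own lacI gene under the lacIq promoter, so transcription stays repressed until it is induced with IPTG. The MBP coding sequence lacks a signal peptide, so the fusion protein remains in the cytosol. The tral insert follows MBP. The annotation software labels two parts of this region as fragments of mouse Lsm14a, which reflects homology between Tral and its mammalian Scd6/LSm14 family relatives rather than the presence of any mouse sequence. Downstream lie a lacZα fragment left over from the cloning site and the rrnB T1 and T2 terminators. The restriction sites used for cloning are not recorded.

MBP typically improves solubility and allows affinity purification on amylose resin. The construct therefore suits production of recombinant Tral, a translational repressor, for biochemical work. The associated study concerned PNG kinase substrates during the oocyte-to-embryo transition.
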