Addgene plasmid #113012: pMAL c2x Tral FL
Purpose: For bacterial expression of MBP fusion of full-length Drosophila Tral WT
Depositing lab: Terry Orr-Weaver. Depositing organization: Whitehead Institute for Biomedical Research. Publication: Identification of PNG kinase substrates uncovers interactions with the translational repressor TRAL in the oocyte-to-embryo transition. Hara M, Lourido S, Petrova B, Lou HJ, Von Stetina JR, Kashevsky H, Turk BE, Orr-Weaver TL. Elife. 2018 Feb 26;7. pii: 33150. doi: 10.7554/eLife.33150. PubMed 29480805.
Backbone
  Vector backbone: pMAL
  Vector type: Bacterial Expression
Growth in bacteria
  Bacterial resistance: Ampicillin, 100 μg/mL
  Growth temperature: 37°C
  Growth strain: DH5alpha
  Copy number: High Copy
Gene/Insert
  Gene/Insert name: full length tral
  Species: D. melanogaster (fly)
  Entrez Gene: tral (a.k.a. Dmel_CG10686, BEST:GH08269, CG10686, DmLSm15, Dmel\CG10686, LSm15, Lsm15, Scd6p, TRAL, Tral, anon-EST:Posey139, anon-WO0172774.89, anon-WO02059370.24, p67, p70)
  Cloning method: Restriction Enzyme; 5′ cloning site Unknown (unknown if destroyed); 3′ cloning site Unknown (unknown if destroyed)
Terms and licenses: Academic/Nonprofit Terms; Industry Terms: Not Available to Industry
How to cite: pMAL c2x Tral FL was a gift from Terry Orr-Weaver (Addgene plasmid # 113012 ; http://n2t.net/addgene:113012 ; RRID:Addgene_113012)
